>Addgene plasmid #204638 | U6-AsCas12f-full-length-sgRNA | addgene full sequence | sequence record 403566 | Addgene NGS Result
ATTGTTGCCGGGAAGCTAGAGTAAGTAGTTCGCCAGTTAATAGTTTGCGCAACGTTGTTGCCATTGCTAC
AGGCATCGTGGTGTCACGCTCGTCGTTTGGTATGGCTTCATTCAGCTCCGGTTCCCAACGATCAAGGCGA
GTTACATGATCCCCCATGTTGTGCAAAAAAGCGGTTAGCTCCTTCGGTCCTCCGATCGTTGTCAGAAGTA
AGTTGGCCGCAGTGTTATCACTCATGGTTATGGCAGCACTGCATAATTCTCTTACTGTCATGCCATCCGT
AAGATGCTTTTCTGTGACTGGTGAGTACTCAACCAAGTCATTCTGAGAATAGTGTATGCGGCGACCGAGT
TGCTCTTGCCCGGCGTCAATACGGGATAATACCGCGCCACATAGCAGAACTTTAAAAGTGCTCATCATTG
GAAAACGTTCTTCGGGGCGAAAACTCTCAAGGATCTTACCGCTGTTGAGATCCAGTTCGATGTAACCCAC
TCGTGCACCCAACTGATCTTCAGCATCTTTTACTTTCACCAGCGTTTCTGGGTGAGCAAAAACAGGAAGG
CAAAATGCCGCAAAAAAGGGAATAAGGGCGACACGGAAATGTTGAATACTCATACTCTTCCTTTTTCAAT
ATTATTGAAGCATTTATCAGGGTTATTGTCTCATGAGCGGATACATATTTGAATGTATTTAGAAAAATAA
ACAAATAGGGGTTCCGCGCACATTTCCCCGAAAAGTGCCACCTGACGTCGCTAGCTGTACAAAAAAGCAG
GCTTTAAAGGAACCAATTCAGTCGACTGGATCCGGTACCAAGGTCGGGCAGGAAGAGGGCCTATTTCCCA
TGATTCCTTCATATTTGCATATACGATACAAGGCTGTTAGAGAGATAATTAGAATTAATTTGACTGTAAA
CACAAAGATATTAGTACAAAATACGTGACGTAGAAAGTAATAATTTCTTGGGTAGTTTGCAGTTTTAAAA
TTATGTTTTAAAATGGACTATCATATGCTTACCGTAACTTGAAAGTATTTCGATTTCTTGGCTTTATATA
TCTTGTGGAAAGGACGAAACACCGGGATTCGTCGGTTCAGCGACGATAAGCCGAGAAGTGCCAATAAAAC
TGTTAAGTGGTTTGGTAACGCTCGGTAAGGTAGCCAAAAGGCTGAAACTCCGTGCACAAAGACCGCACGG
ACGCTTCACATATAGCTCATAAACAAGGGTTTGCGAGCTAGCTTGTGGAGTGTGAACAGGCATCACTGCC
CCCTGATTTTTTTTAAGCTTGGGCCGCTCGAGGTACCTCTCTACATATGACATGTGAGCAAAAGGCCAGC
AAAAGGCCAGGAACCGTAAAAAGGCCGCGTTGCTGGCGTTTTTCCATAGGCTCCGCCCCCCTGACGAGCA
TCACAAAAATCGACGCTCAAGTCAGAGGTGGCGAAACCCGACAGGACTATAAAGATACCAGGCGTTTCCC
CCTGGAAGCTCCCTCGTGCGCTCTCCTGTTCCGACCCTGCCGCTTACCGGATACCTGTCCGCCTTTCTCC
CTTCGGGAAGCGTGGCGCTTTCTCATAGCTCACGCTGTAGGTATCTCAGTTCGGTGTAGGTCGTTCGCTC
CAAGCTGGGCTGTGTGCACGAACCCCCCGTTCAGCCCGACCGCTGCGCCTTATCCGGTAACTATCGTCTT
GAGTCCAACCCGGTAAGACACGACTTATCGCCACTGGCAGCAGCCACTGGTAACAGGATTAGCAGAGCGA
GGTATGTAGGCGGTGCTACAGAGTTCTTGAAGTGGTGGCCTAACTACGGCTACACTAGAAGAACAGTATT
TGGTATCTGCGCTCTGCTGAAGCCAGTTACCTTCGGAAAAAGAGTTGGTAGCTCTTGATCCGGCAAACAA
ACCACCGCTGGTAGCGGTGGTTTTTTTGTTTGCAAGCAGCAGATTACGCGCAGAAAAAAAGGATCTCAAG
AAGATCCTTTGATCTTTTCTACGGGGTCTGACGCTCAGTGGAACGAAAACTCACGTTAAGGGATTTTGGT
CATGAGATTATCAAAAAGGATCTTCACCTAGATCCTTTTAAATTAAAAATGAAGTTTTAAATCAATCTAA
AGTATATATGAGTAAACTTGGTCTGACAGTTACCAATGCTTAATCAGTGAGGCACCTATCTCAGCGATCT
GTCTATTTCGTTCATCCATAGTTGCCTGACTCCCCGTCGTGTAGATAACTACGATACGGGAGGGCTTACC
ATCTGGCCCCAGTGCTGCAATGATACCGCGAGACCCACGCTCACCGGCTCCAGATTTATCAGCAATAAAC
CAGCCAGCCGGAAGGGCCGAGCGCAGAAGTGGTCCTGCAACTTTATCCGCCTCCATCCAGTCTATTA
Features (pLannotate 1.2.2; 5 found; start..end, strand, type, name):
    614..718     -  promoter       AmpR promoter: bla
    756..773     +  protein_bind   attB1 (fragment): mutant version of attB; recombination site for the Gateway® BP reaction BP Clonase™
    825..1065    +  promoter       U6 promoter: RNA polymerase III promoter for human U6 snRNA
   1371..1959    -  rep_origin     ori: high-copy-number ColE1/pMB1/pBR322/pUC origin of replication
   2130..613     -  CDS            AmpR (across the origin): β-lactamase; bla; confers resistance to ampicillin, carbenicillin, and related antibiotics
