[The description below was written by a language model from this plasmid's Addgene catalogue record and pLannotate feature annotations shown in this document.]
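Description:
U6-AsCas12f-full-length-sgRNA is a very compact (about 2.4 kb) mammalian expression plasmid, recorded as assembled de novo rather than derived from a named backbone. Its only job is to transcribe a guide RNA for the miniature CRISPR nuclease AsCas12f in mammalian cells. Propagation in E. coli relies on a high-copy ColE1/pUC-type origin of replication. Selection is by ampicillin resistance from a β-lactamase gene driven by its native bla promoter; this coding sequence spans the numbering origin of the circular record. No mammalian selection marker, reporter or nuclease coding sequence is annotated, so the plasmid is suited to transient transfection alongside a separate source of AsCas12f protein.

The payload is a synthetic, full-length AsCas12f single guide RNA placed under the human U6 promoter, an RNA polymerase III promoter commonly used to produce small, uncapped, non-polyadenylated RNAs with defined ends. The feature table annotates the U6 promoter but not the sgRNA scaffold, spacer or Pol III terminator. These presumably lie in the unannotated stretch of roughly 300 nt between the promoter and the origin. The catalogue entry lists a 20-nt spacer but does not name the targeted gene or locus. A short attB1 fragment upstream of U6 appears to be a remnant of Gateway-derived sequence, and the record assigns it no function.

The "full-length" designation, together with the associated work on engineering a hypercompact Cas12f system with improved editing activity, suggests this construct supplies the unmodified guide architecture. It probably serves as a reference against which altered guide designs are compared, although the record does not say so explicitly.
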