Addgene plasmid #204638: U6-AsCas12f-full-length-sgRNA
Purpose: Expression of full-length AsCas12f sgRNA in mammalian cells
Depositing lab: Weixin Tang. Depositing organization: University of Chicago. Publication: An engineered hypercompact CRISPR-Cas12f system with boosted gene-editing activity. Wu T, Liu C, Zou S, Lyu R, Yang B, Yan H, Zhao M, Tang W. Nat Chem Biol. 2023 Jul 3. doi: 10.1038/s41589-023-01380-9. PubMed 37400536.
Backbone
  Vector backbone: de novo assembled
  Vector type: Mammalian Expression
Growth in bacteria
  Bacterial resistance: Ampicillin, 100 μg/mL
  Growth temperature: 37°C
  Growth strain: DH5alpha
  Copy number: High Copy
Gene/Insert
  Gene/Insert name: full-length AsCas12f sgRNA
  gRNA/shRNA sequence: AGGCATCACTGCCCCCTGAT
  Species: Synthetic
  Promoter: U6
  Cloning method: Unknown
Terms and licenses: Academic/Nonprofit Terms; Industry Terms: Not Available to Industry
How to cite: U6-AsCas12f-full-length-sgRNA was a gift from Weixin Tang (Addgene plasmid # 204638 ; http://n2t.net/addgene:204638 ; RRID:Addgene_204638)
